>Addgene plasmid #48534 | pFUSB4_GGCG | depositor full sequence | sequence record 70234 | Full Sequence
ATGTTTTCCCAGTCACGACGTTGTAAAACGACGGCCAGTCTTAAGCGTCTCATGGCCTGACCCCGGACCA
AGTGGTGGCCTATCGCCAGCAACAATGGCGGCAAGCAAGCGCTCGAAACGGTGCAGCGGCTGTTGCCGGT
GCTGTGCCAGGACCATGGCCTGACCCCGGACCAAGTGGTGGCTATCGCCAGCAACAATGGCGGCAAGCAA
GCGCTCGAAACGGTGCAGCGGCTGTTGCCGGTGCTGTGCCAGGACCATGGCCTGACTCCGGACCAAGTGG
TGGCTATCGCCAGCCACGATGGCGGCAAGCAAGCGCTCGAAACGGTGCAGCGGCTGTTGCCGGTGCTGTG
CCAGGACCATGGCCTGACCCCGGACCAAGTGGTGGCTATCGCCAGCAACAATGGCGGCAAGCAAGCGCTC
GAAACGGTGCAGCGGCTGTTGCCGGTGCTGTGCCAGGACCATGGCCTGACCCCGGACCAAGTGGTGGCTA
TCGAGACGTCTAGACCAGCCAGGACAGAAATGCCTCGACTTCGCTGCTACCCAAGGTTGCCGGGTGACGC
ACACCGTGGAAACGGATGAAGGCACGAACCCAGTGGACATAAGCCTGTTCGGTTCGTAAGCTGTAATGCA
AGTAGCGTATGCGCTCACGCAACTGGTCCAGAACCTTGACCGAACGCAGCGGTGGTAACGGCGCAGTGGC
GGTTTTCATGGCTTGTTATGACTGTTTTTTTGGGGTACAGTCTATGCCTCGGGCATCCAAGCAGCAAGCG
CGTTACGCCGTGGGTCGATGTTTGATGTTATGGAGCAGCAACGATGTTACGCAGCAGGGCAGTCGCCCTA
AAACAAAGTTAAACATTATGAGGGAAGCGGTGATCGCCGAAGTATCGACTCAACTATCAGAGGTAGTTGG
CGTCATCGAGCGCCATCTCGAACCGACGTTGCTGGCCGTACATTTGTACGGCTCCGCAGTGGATGGCGGC
CTGAAGCCACACAGTGATATTGATTTGCTGGTTACGGTGACCGTAAGGCTTGATGAAACAACGCGGCGAG
CTTTGATCAACGACCTTTTGGAAACTTCGGCTTCCCCTGGAGAGAGCGAGATTCTCCGCGCTGTAGAAGT
CACCATTGTTGTGCACGACGACATCATTCCGTGGCGTTATCCAGCTAAGCGCGAACTGCAATTTGGAGAA
TGGCAGCGCAATGACATTCTTGCAGGTATCTTCGAGCCAGCCACGATCGACATTGATCTGGCTATCTTGC
TGACAAAAGCAAGAGAACATAGCGTTGCCTTGGTAGGTCCAGCGGCGGAGGAACTCTTTGATCCGGTTCC
TGAACAGGATCTATTTGAGGCGCTAAATGAAACCTTAACGCTATGGAACTCGCCGCCCGACTGGGCTGGC
GATGAGCGAAATGTAGTGCTTACGTTGTCCCGCATTTGGTACAGCGCAGTAACCGGCAAAATCGCGCCGA
AGGATGTCGCTGCCGACTGGGCAATGGAGCGCCTGCCGGCCCAGTATCAGCCCGTCATACTTGAAGCTAG
ACAGGCTTATCTTGGACAAGAAGAAGATCGCTTGGCCTCGCGCGCAGATCAGTTGGAAGAATTTGTCCAC
TACGTGAAAGGCGAGATCACCAAGGTAGTCGGCAAATAACCCTCGAGCCACCCATGACCAAAATCCCTTA
ACGTGAGTTACGCGTCGTTCCACTGAGCGTCAGACCCCGTAGAAAAGATCAAAGGATCTTCTTGAGATCC
TTTTTTTCTGCGCGTAATCTGCTGCTTGCAAACAAAAAAACCACCGCTACCAGCGGTGGTTTGTTTGCCG
GATCAAGAGCTACCAACTCTTTTTCCGAAGGTAACTGGCTTCAGCAGAGCGCAGATACCAAATACTGTCC
TTCTAGTGTAGCCGTAGTTAGGCCACCACTTCAAGAACTCTGTAGCACCGCCTACATACCTCGCTCTGCT
AATCCTGTTACCAGTGGCTGCTGCCAGTGGCGATAAGTCGTGTCTTACCGGGTTGGACTCAAGACGATAG
TTACCGGATAAGGCGCAGCGGTCGGGCTGAACGGGGGGTTCGTGCACACAGCCCAGCTTGGAGCGAACGA
CCTACACCGAACTGAGATACCTACAGCGTGAGCATTGAGAAAGCGCCACGCTTCCCGAAGGGAGAAAGGC
GGACAGGTATCCGGTAAGCGGCAGGGTCGGAACAGGAGAGCGCACGAGGGAGCTTCCAGGGGGAAACGCC
TGGTATCTTTATAGTCCTGTCGGGTTTCGCCACCTCTGACTTGAGCGTCGATTTTTGTGATGCTCGTCAG
GGGGGCGGAGCCTATGGAAAAACGCCAGCAACGCGGCCTTTTTACGGTTCCTGGCCTTTTGCTGGCCTTT
TGCTCACATGTTCTTTCCTGCGTTATCCCCTGATTCTGTGGATAACCGTATTACCGCCTTTGAGTGAGCT
GATACCGCTCGCCGCAGCCGAACGACCGAGCGCAGCGAGTCAGTGAGCGAGGAAGCGGAAGAGCGCCCAA
TACGCAAACCGCCTCTCCCCGCGCGTTGGCCGATTCATTAATGCAGCTGGCACGACAGGTTTCCCGACTG
GAAAGCGGGCAGTGAGCGCAACGCAATTAATACGCGTACCGCTAGCCAGGAAGAGTTTGTAGAAACGCAA
AAAGGCCATCCGTCAGGATGGCCTTCTGCTTAGTTTGATGCCTGGCAGTTTATGGCGGGCGTCCTGCCCG
CCACCCTCCGGGCCGTTGCTTCACAACGTTCAAATCCGCTCCCGGCGGATTTGTCCTACTCAGGAGAGCG
TTCACCGACAAACAACAGATAAAACGAAAGGCCCAGTCTTCCGACTGAGCCTTTCGTTTTATTTGATGCC
TGGCAGTTCCCTACTCTCGCGTTAACGCTAGCATGG
Features (pLannotate 1.2.2; 8 found; start..end, strand, type, name):
      3..39      -  CDS            lacZα (fragment): LacZα fragment of β-galactosidase; lacZ fragment
    596..619     +  promoter       Pc promoter (fragment): intI1 (promoter lies within the coding sequence); class 1 integron promoter
    795..851     +  CDS            GmR (fragment): gentamycin acetyltransferase; aacC1; confers resistance to gentamycin
    858..1649    +  CDS            SmR: aminoglycoside adenylyltransferase (Murphy, 1985); aadA; confers resistance to spectinomycin and streptomycin
   1742..2330    +  rep_origin     ori: high-copy-number ColE1/pMB1/pBR322/pUC origin of replication
   2513..2605    +  CDS            lacI (fragment): lac repressor; lacI; The lac repressor binds to the lac operator to inhibit transcription in E. coli. This inhibition can be relieved by adding lactose or isopropyl-β-D-thiogalactopyranoside (IPTG).
   2660..2687    -  terminator     rrnB T2 terminator: transcription terminator T2 from the E. coli rrnB gene
   2819..2862    +  terminator     rrnB T1 terminator: Escherichia coli rrnB; transcription terminator T1 from the E. coli rrnB gene
