[The description below was written by a language model from this plasmid's Addgene catalogue record and pLannotate feature annotations shown in this document.]
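Description:
pFUSB4_GGCG is a small (about 2.9 kb) intermediate array plasmid for Golden Gate assembly of TALENs, built on the pFUS_B4 backbone. It carries a synthetic, pre-assembled block of four TAL effector repeats whose repeat-variable diresidues are NN NN HD NN. Under the usual RVD code (NN for G, HD for C), this block recognises the DNA tetranucleotide GGCG that gives the plasmid its name. The depositor notes that it was made by Golden Gate cloning, and the associated work concerns a simplified 15-RVD GoldyTALEN design. Plasmids of this kind act as ready-made repeat modules that are combined with other partial arrays and a last half-repeat in a second Golden Gate step. That step places the full-length array into a TALEN expression backbone, which shortens custom nuclease construction.

Although the catalogue lists the vector type as mammalian expression/TALEN, the annotated features show only bacterial maintenance elements and no eukaryotic promoter or nuclease domain, so the plasmid appears to be a cloning intermediate rather than an expression construct in its own right. It replicates in E. coli from a high-copy ColE1/pUC-type origin. Selection is with spectinomycin through the aadA aminoglycoside adenylyltransferase gene, which sits downstream of a fragment of the class 1 integron Pc promoter and a remnant of a gentamicin resistance gene. Short lacZα and lacI fragments are consistent with a blue/white screening cassette having been displaced by the repeat insert. rrnB T1 and T2 terminators are also present near the cloning region. The automated annotation did not label the TAL repeat array itself, which presumably lies in the unannotated stretch following the lacZα fragment.
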