Addgene plasmid #48534: pFUSB4_GGCG
Depositing lab: Stephen Ekker. Depositing organization: Mayo Foundation for Medical Education and Research. Publication: High Efficiency In Vivo Genome Engineering with a Simplified 15-RVD GoldyTALEN Design. Ma AC, Lee HB, Clark KJ, Ekker SC. PLoS One. 2013 May 29;8(5):e65259. doi: 10.1371/journal.pone.0065259. Print 2013. PubMed 23734242.
Backbone
  Vector backbone: pFUS_B4
  Vector type: Mammalian Expression, TALEN
Growth in bacteria
  Bacterial resistance: Spectinomycin, 50 μg/mL
  Growth temperature: 37°C
  Growth strain: Top10
  Copy number: Unknown
Gene/Insert
  Gene/Insert name: RVD sequence: NN NN HD NN
  Species: Synthetic
  Cloning method: Unknown
  Sequencing primers: 5′ ttgatgcctggcagttccct; 3′ cgaaccgaacaggcttatgt
Terms and licenses: Academic/Nonprofit Terms; Industry Terms: Not Available to Industry
Depositor comments: Plasmid was created using Golden Gate cloning.
How to cite: pFUSB4_GGCG was a gift from Stephen Ekker (Addgene plasmid # 48534 ; http://n2t.net/addgene:48534 ; RRID:Addgene_48534)
