>Addgene plasmid #48534 | pFUSB4_GGCG | addgene partial sequence | sequence record 70958 | pCR8_F1 5'-ttgatgcctggcagttccct-3'
TCACGACGTTGTAAAACGACGGCCAGTCTTAAGCGTCTCATGGCCTGACCCCGGACCAAGTGGTGGCTAT
CGCCAGCAACAATGGCGGCAAGCAAGCGCTCGAAACGGTGCAGCGGCTGTTGCCGGTGCTGTGCCAGGAC
CATGGCCTGACCCCGGACCAAGTGGTGGCTATCGCCAGCAACAATGGCGGCAAGCAAGCGCTCGAAACGG
TGCAGCGGCTGTTGCCGGTGCTGTGCCAGGACCATGGCCTGACTCCGGACCAAGTGGTGGCTATCGCCAG
CCACGATGGCGGCAAGCAAGCGCTCGAAACGGTGCAGCGGCTGTTGCCGGTGCTGTGCCAGGACCATGGC
CTGACCCCGGACCAAGTGGTGGCTATCGCCAGCAACAATGGCGGCAAGCAAGCGCTCGAAACGGTGCAGC
GGCTGTTGCCGGTGCTGTGCCAGGACCATGGCCTGACCCCGGACCAAGTGGTGGCTATCGAGACGTCTAG
ACCAGCCAGGACAGAAATGCCTCGACTTCGCTGCTACCCAAGGTTGCCGGGTGACGCACACCGTGGAAAC
GGATGAAGGCACGAACCCAGTGGACATAAGCCTGTTCGGTTCGTAAGCTGTAATGCAAGTAGCGTATGCG
CTCACGCAACTGGTCCAGAACCTTGACCGAACGCAGCGGTGGTAACGGCGCAGTGGCGGTTTTCATGGCT
TGTTATGACTGTTTTTTTGGGGTACAGTCTATGCCTCGGGCATCCAAGCAGCAAGCGCGTTACGCCGTGG
GTCGATGTTTGATGTTATGGAGCAGCAACGATGTTACGCAGCAGGGCAGTCGCCCTAAAACAAAGTTAAA
CATTATGAGGGAAGCGGTGATCGCCGAAGTATCGACTCAACTATCAGAGGTAGTTGGCGTCATCGAGCGC
CATCTCGAACCGACGTTGCTGGCCGTACATTTGTACGGCTCCGCAGTGG
